Addgene plasmid #100305: pCMV_mEm_4GS_LF82_092
Purpose: Mammalian expression of E. coli LF82_092 CDS fused to mEmerald
Depositing lab: Alan Huett. Depositing organization: University of Nottingham. Publication: A multi-phenotypic imaging screen to identify bacterial effectors by exogenous expression in a HeLa cell line. Collins A, Huett A. Sci Data. 2018 May 15;5:180081. doi: 10.1038/sdata.2018.81. PubMed 29762554.
Backbone
  Vector backbone: pCMV
  Backbone size w/o insert (bp): 4502
  Vector type: Mammalian Expression
Growth in bacteria
  Bacterial resistance: Ampicillin, 100 μg/mL
  Growth temperature: 37°C
  Growth strain: XL1 Blue
  Copy number: High Copy
Gene/Insert
  Gene/Insert name: LF82_092
  Insert size (bp): 1002
  Promoter: CMV
  Tag / fusion protein: mEmerald (N terminal on backbone)
  Cloning method: Ligation Independent Cloning
  Sequencing primers: 5′ ACTTCTGCTCTAAAAGCTGCGG; 3′ CACTGCATTCTAGTTGTGGTTTGTC
Terms and licenses: Academic/Nonprofit Terms; Industry Terms: Not Available to Industry
How to cite: pCMV_mEm_4GS_LF82_092 was a gift from Alan Huett (Addgene plasmid # 100305 ; http://n2t.net/addgene:100305 ; RRID:Addgene_100305)
