[The description below was written by a language model from this plasmid's Addgene catalogue record and pLannotate feature annotations shown in this document.]
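Description:
pCMV_mEm_4GS_LF82_092 is a mammalian expression plasmid of about 5.5 kb, built on a pCMV backbone, that produces an Escherichia coli LF82 open reading frame as a fusion to the green fluorescent protein mEmerald. It is maintained in E. coli through a high-copy ColE1/pUC-type origin and selected with ampicillin via the β-lactamase gene and its native promoter. Fragments of lacZα, lacI, rop and the bom region, along with a lac promoter/operator and a remnant of the pUC multiple cloning site, are leftovers of the cloning-vector ancestry and play no part in expression. No mammalian selection marker is annotated, which fits transient transfection use.

The expression cassette runs from the human cytomegalovirus immediate early enhancer and promoter through a modified SV40 intron, which supplies splice donor and acceptor sites that generally improve transcript processing, into the mEmerald coding sequence. mEmerald sits at the N terminus, and the LF82_092 insert of roughly 1 kb follows after a short gap; the "4GS" in the name suggests a glycine-serine linker there, though the record does not annotate one. An SV40 polyadenylation signal is annotated downstream of the fusion. The insert was introduced by ligation independent cloning. Automated annotation matches the insert to Csy3, a CRISPR-associated protein characterised in Pectobacterium atrosepticum, so LF82_092 is probably a homologue, but this is a similarity call rather than a stated identity.

The plasmid belongs to a set of constructs used in an imaging screen that expressed bacterial coding sequences in HeLa cells, where the fluorescent tag reveals subcellular localisation and marks the expressing cells so that candidate effector phenotypes can be scored.
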