Features (pLannotate 1.2.2; 17 found; start..end, strand, type, name):
    103..123     -  misc_feature   MCS (fragment): pUC18/19 multiple cloning site
    122..425     +  enhancer       CMV enhancer: human cytomegalovirus immediate early enhancer
    426..629     +  promoter       CMV promoter: human cytomegalovirus (CMV) immediate early promoter
    767..863     +  intron         SV40 intron: modified SV40 intron with splice donor and acceptor sites
    924..1640    +  CDS            mEmerald: mEmerald is a basic (constitutively fluorescent) green fluorescent protein published in 1998, derived from Aequorea victoria. It is reported to be a very rapidly-maturing monomer with moderate acid sensitivity.
   1704..2702    +  CDS            csy3: CSY3_PECAS - Experimental evidence at protein level: Swiss-Prot protein existence level 1. CRISPR (clustered regularly interspaced short palindromic repeat) is an adaptive immune system that provides protection against mobile genetic elements (viruses, transposable elements and conjugative plasmids). CRISPR clusters contain sequences complementary to antecedent mobile elements and target invading nucleic acids. CRISPR clusters are transcribed and processed into CRISPR RNA (crRNA). From Pectobacterium atrosepticum (strain SCRI 1043 / ATCC BAA-672) (Erwinia carotovora subsp. atroseptica).
   2738..2872    -  polyA_signal   SV40 poly(A) signal: SV40 polyadenylation signal
   3007..3023    -  protein_bind   lac operator: The lac repressor binds to the lac operator to inhibit transcription in E. coli. This inhibition can be relieved by adding lactose or isopropyl-β-D-thiogalactopyranoside (IPTG). lac repressor encoded by lacI
   3031..3061    -  promoter       lac promoter: promoter for the E. coli lac operon
   3076..3097    -  protein_bind   CAP binding site: CAP binding activates transcription in the presence of cAMP. E. coli catabolite activator protein
   3110..3202    -  CDS            lacI (fragment): lac repressor; lacI; The lac repressor binds to the lac operator to inhibit transcription in E. coli. This inhibition can be relieved by adding lactose or isopropyl-β-D-thiogalactopyranoside (IPTG).
   3385..3973    -  rep_origin     ori: high-copy-number ColE1/pMB1/pBR322/pUC origin of replication
   4144..5004    -  CDS            AmpR: β-lactamase; bla; confers resistance to ampicillin, carbenicillin, and related antibiotics
   5005..5109    -  promoter       AmpR promoter: bla
   5204..5239    +  CDS            rop (fragment): Rop protein, which maintains plasmids at low copy number; rop
   5341..5440    +  misc_feature   bom (fragment): basis of mobility region from pBR322
   5446..97      -  CDS            lacZα (fragment) (across the origin): LacZα fragment of β-galactosidase; lacZ fragment
>Addgene plasmid #100305 | pCMV_mEm_4GS_LF82_092 | addgene full sequence | sequence record 209355 | Addgene NGS Result
TACGCCAGCTGGCGAAAGGGGGATGTGCTGCAAGGCGATTAAGTTGGGTAACGCCAGGGTTTTCCCAGTC
ACGACGTTGTAAAACGACGGCCAGTGAGTTCGAGCTTGCATGCCTGCAGGTCGTTACATAACTTACGGTA
AATGGCCCGCCTGGCTGACCGCCCAACGACCCCCGCCCATTGACGTCAATAATGACGTATGTTCCCATAG
TAACGCCAATAGGGACTTTCCATTGACGTCAATGGGTGGAGTATTTACGGTAAACTGCCCACTTGGCAGT
ACATCAAGTGTATCATATGCCAAGTACGCCCCCTATTGACGTCAATGACGGTAAATGGCCCGCCTGGCAT
TATGCCCAGTACATGACCTTATGGGACTTTCCTACTTGGCAGTACATCTACGTATTAGTCATCGCTATTA
CCATGGTGATGCGGTTTTGGCAGTACATCAATGGGCGTGGATAGCGGTTTGACTCACGGGGATTTCCAAG
TCTCCACCCCATTGACGTCAATGGGAGTTTGTTTTGGCACCAAAATCAACGGGACTTTCCAAAATGTCGT
AACAACTCCGCCCCATTGACGCAAATGGGCGGTAGGCGTGTACGGTGGGAGGTCTATATAAGCAGAGCTC
GTTTAGTGAACCGTCAGATCGCCTGGAGACGCCATCCACGCTGTTTTGACCTCCATAGAAGACACCGGGA
CCGATCCAGCCTCCGGACTCTAGAGGATCCGGTACTAGAGGAACTGAAAAACCAGAAAGTTAACTGGTAA
GTTTAGTCTTTTTGTCTTTTATTTCAGGTCCCGGATCCGGTGGTGGTGCAAATCAAAGAACTGCTCCTCA
GTGGATGTTGCCTTTACTTCTAGGCCTGTACGGAAGTGTTACTTCTGCTCTAAAAGCTGCGGAATTGTAC
CCGCGGGCCCACCATGGTGAGCAAGGGCGAGGAGCTGTTCACCGGGGTGGTGCCCATCCTGGTCGAGCTG
GACGGCGACGTAAACGGCCACAAGTTCAGCGTGTCCGGCGAGGGCGAGGGCGATGCCACCTACGGCAAGC
TGACCCTGAAGTTCATCTGCACCACCGGCAAGCTGCCCGTGCCCTGGCCCACCCTCGTGACCACCTTGAC
CTACGGCGTGCAGTGCTTCGCCCGCTACCCCGACCACATGAAGCAGCACGACTTCTTCAAGTCCGCCATG
CCCGAAGGCTACGTCCAGGAGCGCACCATCTTCTTCAAGGACGACGGCAACTACAAGACCCGCGCCGAGG
TGAAGTTCGAGGGCGACACCCTGGTGAACCGCATCGAGCTGAAGGGCATCGACTTCAAGGAGGACGGCAA
CATCCTGGGGCACAAGCTGGAGTACAACTACAACAGCCACAAGGTCTATATCACCGCCGACAAGCAGAAG
AACGGCATCAAGGTGAACTTCAAGACCCGCCACAACATCGAGGACGGCAGCGTGCAGCTCGCCGACCACT
ACCAGCAGAACACCCCCATCGGCGACGGCCCCGTGCTGCTGCCCGACAACCACTACCTGAGCACCCAGTC
CAAGCTGAGCAAAGACCCCAACGAGAAGCGCGATCACATGGTCCTGCTGGAGTTCGTGACCGCCGCCGGG
ATCACTCTCGGCATGGACGAGCTGTACAAGCGAATTGGTGGAGGGGGCGGTTCCGGTGGCGGAGGTTCCC
GAATTCGTCGACGGAGATCTGATATGGCAAAGGCTCCTGTAGCAATAAAAACGGCGTCGGTACTGGCATT
TGAGCGCAAACTGGCAACCTCTGACGCGGTAATGTACGCAGGTAACTGGCAAGGAAATGAATGGCAACCC
ATTGAGATTCAGGAGAAAGCGGTCCGCGGAACCATCTCTAATCGCCTGAAAAATGCCATTGTCAGCGATC
CCACAAAACTGGATGCTGAAATCCAAAAAGCCAACCTGCAACGGGTGGATGTGGCTTCGCTTCCGGTAGA
TACGGATACGTTAAAGGTGGTGTTTACGCTGCGTGTGCTGGGTAATTTATCCACACCGTCAGTATGTAAT
GATATGGCTTACCAGGAGGCGCTTTCCGGGGTCATTGAAGGTTACATCAGCGAACATGGCTTTAAAGAGC
TGGCGCTTCGCTATGCGCTGAATCTGGCAAATGGTCGTTTTCTGTGGCGCAACCGCATTGGTGCCGAACA
GATCCAGGTGAAAGTGACTGCTAACGAGACGTCATGGACTTTTAACAGCCATGACTTCTCTTTACGTCAA
TTTGACCAGGGACAGGCAGCGGTCACGCAGCTGGCGGCCATTATAGAGCAAGGATTAAGCGCAAAAGAGT
GGGTGATGCTTACCGTTGAAGCGCAGGTTCGTCTTGGTGCCGGGCAAGAAGTTTTTCCGTCGCAGGAGCT
GGTACTCGACAGCAACAGTAGTAAAAGTCGCGTGTTATACCAGGTGGCAGGCATTGCCGGTATTCACTCT
CAGAAGATTGGCAATGCTTTACGTACCATTGATACCTGGCATCCAAAGGTTGATGAATTGGGGGCTATAG
CCGTGGAACCTTACGGTTCTGTAACCAGTCGCGGTGTGGCCTGCCGTCAACCGAAAGAAAAACTCGACTT
TTATACCTTACTGGACAATTGGGTGACTAAAGGGATGAAACCAGACGTTAAGCAGCAGCACTACGTGATG
GCTGTGCTGATCCGTGGCGGTGTCTTTGGTGAGAAATCGGAATGAATCGGTACCCTCGAGAAGCTTGCGG
CCGCGGGGATCCAGACATGATAAGATACATTGATGAGTTTGGACAAACCACAACTAGAATGCAGTGAAAA
AAATGCTTTATTTGTGAAATTTGTGATGCTATTGCTTTATTTGTAACCATTATAAGCTGCAATAAACAAG
TTAACAACAACAATTGCATTCATTTTATGTTTCAGGTTCAGGGGGAGGTGTGGGAGGTTTTTTCGGATCC
TCTAGAGTCGATCTGCAGGCATGCTAGCTTGGCGTAATCATGGTCATAGCTGTTTCCTGTGTGAAATTGT
TATCCGCTCACAATTCCACACAACATACGAGCCGGAAGCATAAAGTGTAAAGCCTGGGGTGCCTAATGAG
TGAGCTAACTCACATTAATTGCGTTGCGCTCACTGCCCGCTTTCCAGTCGGGAAACCTGTCGTGCCAGCT
GCATTAATGAATCGGCCAACGCGCGGGGAGAGGCGGTTTGCGTATTGGGCGCTCTTCCGCTTCCTCGCTC
ACTGACTCGCTGCGCTCGGTCGTTCGGCTGCGGCGAGCGGTATCAGCTCACTCAAAGGCGGTAATACGGT
TATCCACAGAATCAGGGGATAACGCAGGAAAGAACATGTGAGCAAAAGGCCAGCAAAAGGCCAGGAACCG
TAAAAAGGCCGCGTTGCTGGCGTTTTTCCATAGGCTCCGCCCCCCTGACGAGCATCACAAAAATCGACGC
TCAAGTCAGAGGTGGCGAAACCCGACAGGACTATAAAGATACCAGGCGTTTCCCCCTGGAAGCTCCCTCG
TGCGCTCTCCTGTTCCGACCCTGCCGCTTACCGGATACCTGTCCGCCTTTCTCCCTTCGGGAAGCGTGGC
GCTTTCTCATAGCTCACGCTGTAGGTATCTCAGTTCGGTGTAGGTCGTTCGCTCCAAGCTGGGCTGTGTG
CACGAACCCCCCGTTCAGCCCGACCGCTGCGCCTTATCCGGTAACTATCGTCTTGAGTCCAACCCGGTAA
GACACGACTTATCGCCACTGGCAGCAGCCACTGGTAACAGGATTAGCAGAGCGAGGTATGTAGGCGGTGC
TACAGAGTTCTTGAAGTGGTGGCCTAACTACGGCTACACTAGAAGAACAGTATTTGGTATCTGCGCTCTG
CTGAAGCCAGTTACCTTCGGAAAAAGAGTTGGTAGCTCTTGATCCGGCAAACAAACCACCGCTGGTAGCG
GTGGTTTTTTTGTTTGCAAGCAGCAGATTACGCGCAGAAAAAAAGGATCTCAAGAAGATCCTTTGATCTT
TTCTACGGGGTCTGACGCTCAGTGGAACGAAAACTCACGTTAAGGGATTTTGGTCATGAGATTATCAAAA
AGGATCTTCACCTAGATCCTTTTAAATTAAAAATGAAGTTTTAAATCAATCTAAAGTATATATGAGTAAA
CTTGGTCTGACAGTTACCAATGCTTAATCAGTGAGGCACCTATCTCAGCGATCTGTCTATTTCGTTCATC
CATAGTTGCCTGACTCCCCGTCGTGTAGATAACTACGATACGGGAGGGCTTACCATCTGGCCCCAGTGCT
GCAATGATACCGCGAGACCCACGCTCACCGGCTCCAGATTTATCAGCAATAAACCAGCCAGCCGGAAGGG
CCGAGCGCAGAAGTGGTCCTGCAACTTTATCCGCCTCCATCCAGTCTATTAATTGTTGCCGGGAAGCTAG
AGTAAGTAGTTCGCCAGTTAATAGTTTGCGCAACGTTGTTGCCATTGCTACAGGCATCGTGGTGTCACGC
TCGTCGTTTGGTATGGCTTCATTCAGCTCCGGTTCCCAACGATCAAGGCGAGTTACATGATCCCCCATGT
TGTGCAAAAAAGCGGTTAGCTCCTTCGGTCCTCCGATCGTTGTCAGAAGTAAGTTGGCCGCAGTGTTATC
ACTCATGGTTATGGCAGCACTGCATAATTCTCTTACTGTCATGCCATCCGTAAGATGCTTTTCTGTGACT
GGTGAGTACTCAACCAAGTCATTCTGAGAATAGTGTATGCGGCGACCGAGTTGCTCTTGCCCGGCGTCAA
TACGGGATAATACCGCGCCACATAGCAGAACTTTAAAAGTGCTCATCATTGGAAAACGTTCTTCGGGGCG
AAAACTCTCAAGGATCTTACCGCTGTTGAGATCCAGTTCGATGTAACCCACTCGTGCACCCAACTGATCT
TCAGCATCTTTTACTTTCACCAGCGTTTCTGGGTGAGCAAAAACAGGAAGGCAAAATGCCGCAAAAAAGG
GAATAAGGGCGACACGGAAATGTTGAATACTCATACTCTTCCTTTTTCAATATTATTGAAGCATTTATCA
GGGTTATTGTCTCATGAGCGGATACATATTTGAATGTATTTAGAAAAATAAACAAATAGGGGTTCCGCGC
ACATTTCCCCGAAAAGTGCCACCTGACGTCTAAGAAACCATTATTATCATGACATTAACCTATAAAAATA
GGCGTATCACGAGGCCCTTTCGTCTCGCGCGTTTCGGTGATGACGGTGAAAACCTCTGACACATGCAGCT
CCCGGAGACGGTCACAGCTTGTCTGTAAGCGGATGCCGGGAGCAGACAAGCCCGTCAGGGCGCGTCAGCG
GGTGTTGGCGGGTGTCGGGGCTGGCTTAACTATGCGGCATCAGAGCAGATTGTACTGAGAGTGCACCATA
TGCGGTGTGAAATACCGCACAGATGCGTAAGGAGAAAATACCGCATCAGGCGCCATTCGCCATTCAGGCT
GCGCAACTGTTGGGAAGGGCGATCGGTGCGGGCCTCTTCGCTAT
