>Addgene plasmid #100305 | pCMV_mEm_4GS_LF82_092 | depositor partial sequence | sequence record 183646 | Sequence across LF82 gene insert region
TTCCGGTGGCGGAGGTTCCCGAATTCGTCGACGGAGATCTGATATGGCAAACCGCTCCTGTAGCAATAAA
AACGGCGTCGGTACTGGCATTTGAGCGCAAACTGGCAACCTCTGACGCGGTAATGTACGCAGGTAACTGG
CAAGGAAATGAATGGCAACCCATTGAGATTCAGGAGAAAGCGGTCCGCGGAACCATCTCTAATCGCCTGA
AAAATGCCATTGTCAGCGATCCCACAAAACTGGATGCTGAAATCCAAAAAGCCAACCTGCAACGGGTGGA
TGTGGCTTCGCTTCCGGTAGATACGGATACGTTAAAGGTGGTGTTTACGCTGCGTGTGCTGGGTAATTTA
TCCACACCGTCAGTATGTAATGATATGGCTTACCAGGAGGCGCTTTCCGGGGTCATTGAAGGTTACATCA
GCGAACATGGCTTTAAAGAGCTGGCGCTTCGCTATGCGCTGAATCTGGCAAATGGTCGTTTTCTGTGGCG
CAACCGCATTGGTGCCGAACAGATCCAGGTGAAAGTGACTGCTAACGAGACGTCATGGACTTTTAACAGC
CATGACTTCTCTTTACGTCAATTTGACCAGGGACAGGCAGCGGTCACGCAGCTGGCGGCCATTATAGAGC
AAGGATTAAGCGCAAAAGAGTGGGTGATGCTTACCGTTGAAGCGCAGGTTCGTCTTGGTGCCGGGCAAGA
AGTTTTTCCGTCGCAGGAGCTGGTACTCGACAGCAACAGTAGTAAAAGTCGCGTGTTATACCAGGTGGCA
GGCATTGCCGGTATTCACTCTCAGAAGATTGGCAATGCTTTACGTACCATTGATACCTGGCATCCAAAGG
TTGATGAATTGGGGGCTATAGCCGTGGAACCTTACGGTTCTGTAACCAGTCGCGGTGTGGCCTGCCGTCA
ACCGAAAGAAAAACTCGACTTTTATACCTTAC
